>Addgene plasmid #60931 | pPL5608_TEF1*-Cre_TRP1 | depositor full sequence | sequence record 98325 | pPL5608_TEF1*-Cre_TRP1 sequence 6809 bps
AGAAACCATTATTATCATGACATTAACCTATAAAAATAGGCGTATCACGAGGCCCTTTCGTCTCGCGCGT
TTCGGTGATGACGGTGAAAACCTCTGACACATGCAGCTCCCGGAGACGGTCACAGCTTGTCTGTAAGCGG
ATGCCGGGAGCAGACAAGCCCGTCAGGGCGCGTCAGCGGGTGTTGGCGGGTGTCGGGGCTGGCTTAACTA
TGCGGCATCAGAGCAGATTGTACTGAGAGTGCACCATAAACGACATTACTATATATATAATATAGGAAGC
ATTTAATAGACAGCATCGTAATATATGTGTACTTTGCAGTTATGACGCCAGATGGCAGTAGTGGAAGATA
TTCTTTATTGAAAAATAGCTTGTCACCTTACGTACAATCTTGATCCGGAGCTTTTCTTTTTTTGCCGATT
AAGAATTAATTCGGTCGAAAAAAGAAAAGGAGAGGGCCAAGAGGGAGGGCATTGGTGACTATTGAGCACG
TGAGTATACGTGATTAAGCACACAAAGGCAGCTTGGAGTATGTCTGTTATTAATTTCACAGGTAGTTCTG
GTCCATTGGTGAAAGTTTGCGGCTTGCAGAGCACAGAGGCCGCAGAATGTGCTCTAGATTCCGATGCTGA
CTTGCTGGGTATTATATGTGTGCCCAATAGAAAGAGAACAATTGACCCGGTTATTGCAAGGAAAATTTCA
AGTCTTGTAAAAGCATATAAAAATAGTTCAGGCACTCCGAAATACTTGGTTGGCGTGTTTCGTAATCAAC
CTAAGGAGGATGTTTTGGCTCTGGTCAATGATTACGGCATTGATATCGTCCAACTGCATGGAGATGAGTC
GTGGCAAGAATACCAAGAGTTCCTCGGTTTGCCAGTTATTAAAAGACTCGTATTTCCAAAAGACTGCAAC
ATACTACTCAGTGCAGCTTCACAGAAACCTCATTCGTTTATTCCCTTGTTTGATTCAGAAGCAGGTGGGA
CAGGTGAACTTTTGGATTGGAACTCGATTTCTGACTGGGTTGGAAGGCAAGAGAGCCCCGAAAGCTTACA
TTTTATGTTAGCTGGTGGACTGACGCCAGAAAATGTTGGTGATGCGCTTAGATTAAATGGCGTTATTGGT
GTTGATGTAAGCGGAGGTGTGGAGACAAATGGTGTAAAAGACTCTAACAAAATAGCAAATTTCGTCAAAA
ATGCTAAGAAATAGGTTATTACTGAGTAGTATTTATTTAAGTATTGTTTGTGCACTTGCCTATGCGGTGT
GAAATACCGCACAGATGCGTAAGGAGAAAATACCGCATCAGGAAATTGTAAACGTTAATATTTTGTTAAA
ATTCGCGTTAAATTTTTGTTAAATCAGCTCATTTTTTAACCAATAGGCCGAAATCGGCAAAATCCCTTAT
AAATCAAAAGAATAGACCGAGATAGGGT
[37 nt withheld, positions 1429-1465]
AAAGAACGTGGACTCCAACGTCAAAGG
[49 nt withheld, positions 1493-1541]
T
[91 nt withheld, positions 1543-1633]
G
[124 nt withheld, positions 1635-1758]
CGCGCCATTCGCCATTCAGGCTGCGCAACTGTTGGGAAGGGCGATCGGTGCGGGCCTCTTCGCTATTACG
CCAGCTGGCGAAAGGGGGATGTGCTGCAAGGCGATTAAGTTGGGTAACGCCAGGGTTTTCCCAGTCACGA
CGTTGTAAAACGACGGCCAGTGAGCGCGCGTAATACGACTCACTATAGGGCGAATTGGGTACCGGCCGCA
AATTAAAGCCTTCGAGCGTCCCAAAACCTTCTCAAGCAAGGTTTTCAGTATAATGTTACATGCGTACACG
CGTCTGTACAGAAAAAAAAGAAAAATTTGAAATATAAATAACGTTCTTAATACTAACATAACTATAAAAA
AATAAATAGGGACCTAGACTTCAGGTTGTCTAACTCCTTCCTTTTCGGTTAGAGCGGATGTGGGGGGAGG
GCGTGAATGTAAGCGTGACATAACTAATTACATGACTCGAGGTCGACAATTCCAACCTTACCCAAGAGTT
CGCCAAACTCAGACATCACTTTANGCAAAACCGCGCCGTGCTTCTTCCTCGGTGGCATTCATCACGAAAT
GTTCAGCACTACGCATACTTTTGACAGGAAACGCAACGGATATTGAGTCAATATCAGGCATTCTATCGCT
CAGCTTTACAGTGACAATGACGGCTGGCGACTGAATATTAGTGCTTACAGACAGCACTACATATTTTCCG
TCGATGTTGAAATCCTTTCTCATATGTCACCATAAATATCAAATAATTATAGCAATCATTTACGCGTTAA
TGGCTAATCGCCATCTTCCAGCAGGCGCACCATTGCCCCTGTTTCACTATCCAGGGTACGGATATAGTTC
ATGACAATATTTACATTGGTCCAGCCACCAGCTTGCATGATCTCCGGTATTGAAACTCCAGCGCGGGCCA
TATCTCGCGCGGCTCCGACACGGGCACTGTGTCCAGACCAGGCCAGGTATCTCTGACCAGAGTCATCCTT
AGCGCCGTAAATCAATCGATGAGTTGCTTCAAAAATCCCTTCCAGGGCGCGAGTTGATAGCTGGCTGGTG
GCAGATGGCGCGGCAACACCATTTTTTCTGACCCGGCAAAACAGGTAGTTATTCGGATCATCAGCTACAC
CAGAGACGGAAATCCATCGCTCGACCAGTTTAGTTACCCCCAGGCTAAGTGCCTTCTCTACACCTGCGGT
GCTAACCAGCGTTTTCGTTCTGCCAATATGGATTAACATTCTCCCACCGTCAGTACGTGAGATATCTTTA
ACCCTGATCCTGGCAATTTCGGCTATACGTAACAGGGTGTTATAAGCAATCCCCAGAAATGCCAGATTAC
GTATATCCTGGCAGCGATCGCTATTTTCCATGAGTGAACGAACCTGGTCGAAATCAGTGCGTTCGAACGC
TAGAGCCTGTTTTGCACGTTCACCGGCATCAACGTTTTCTTTTCGGATCCGCCGCATAACCAGTGAAACA
GCATTGCTGTCACTTGGTCGTGGCAGCCCGGACCGACGATGAAGCATGTTTAGCTGGCCCAAATGTTGCT
GGATAGTTTTTACTGCCAGACCGCGCGCCTGAAGATATAGAAGATAATCGCGAACATCTTCAGGTTCTGC
GGGAAACCATTTCCGGTTATTCAACTTGCACCATGCCGCCCACGACCGGCAAACGGACAGAAGCATTTTC
CAGGTATGCTCAGAAAACGCCTGGCGATCCCTGAACATGTCCATCAGGTTCTTGCGAACCTCATCACTCG
TTGCATCGACCGGTAATGCAGGCAAATTTTGGTGTACGGTCAGTAAATTGGACATTTAACACTCAGATAA
TGGTTTTAAGTAAAGTGTACAGGATCGGCTCTGCCCCTCGACGGTATCGATAAGCTTGATATCGAATTCC
TGCAGCCCGGGGGATCCACTAGTTTTTGTAATTAAAACTTAGATTAGATTGCTATGCTTTCTTTCCAATG
AGCAAGAAGTAAAAAAAGTTGTAATAGAACAGGAAAAATGAAGCTGAAACTTGAGAAATTGAAGACCGTT
TGTTAACTCAAATATCAATGGGAGGTCGTCGAAAGAGAACAAAATCGAAAAAAAAGTTTTCAAGAGAAAG
AAACGTGATAAAAATTTTTATTGCCTTCTCCGACGAAGAAAAAGGGACGAGGCGGTCTCTTTTTCCTTTT
CCAAACCTTTAGTACGGGTAATTAACGGCACCCTAGAGGAAGGAGGAGGGGGAATTTAGTATGCTGTGCT
TGGGTGTTTTGAAGTGGTACGGCGGTGCGCGGAGTCCGAGAAAATCTGGAAGAGTAAAAAAGGAGTAGAG
ACATTTTGAAGCTATCCAGCTTTTGTTCCCTTTAGTGAGGGTTAATTGCGCGCTTGGCGTAATCATGGTC
ATAGCTGTTTCCTGTGTGAAATTGTTATCCGCTCACAATTCCACACAACATAGGAGCCGGAAGCATAAAG
TGTAAAGCCTGGGGTGCCTAATGAGTGAGGTAACTCACATTAATTGCGTTGCGCTCACTGCCCGCTTTCC
AGTCGGGAAACCTGTCGTGCCAGCTGCATTAATGAATCGGCCAACGCGCGGGGAGAGGCGGTTTGCGTAT
TGGGCGCTCTTCCGCTTCCTCGCTCACTGACTCGCTGCGCTCGGTCGTTCGGCTGCGGCGAGCGGTATCA
GCTCACTCAAAGGCGGTAATACGGTTATCCACAGAATCAGGGGATAACGCAGGAAAGAACATGTGAGCAA
AAGGCCAGCAAAAGGCCAGGAACCGTAAAAAGGCCGCGTTGCTGGCGTTTTTCCATAGGCTCCGCCCCCC
TGACGAGCATCACAAAAATCGACGCTCAAGTCAGAGGTGGCGAAACCCGACAGGACTATAAAGATACCAG
GCGTTTCCCCCTGGAAGCTCCCTCGTGCGCTCTCCTGTTCCGACCCTGCCGCTTACCGGATACCTGTCCG
CCTTTCTCCCTTCGGGAAGCGTGGCGCTTTCTCATAGCTCACGCTGTAGGTATCTCAGTTCGGTGTAGGT
CGTTCGCTCCAAGCTGGGCTGTGTGCACGAACCCCCCGTTCAGCCCGACCGCTGCGCCTTATCCGGTAAC
TATCGTCTTGAGTCCAACCCGGTAAGACACGACTTATCGCCACTGGCAGCAGCCACTGGTAACAGGATTA
GCAGAGCGAGGTATGTAGGCGGTGCTACAGAGTTCTTGAAGTGGTGGCCTAACTACGGCTACACTAGAAG
GACAGTATTTGGTATCTGCGCTCTGCTGAAGCCAGTTACCTTCGGAAAAAGAGTTGGTAGCTCTTGATCC
GGCAAACAAACCACCGCTGGTAGCGGTGGTTTTTTTGTTTGCAAGCAGCAGATTACGCGCAGAAAAAAAG
GATCTCAAGAAGATCCTTTGATCTTTTCTACGGGGTCTGACGCTCAGTGGAACGAAAACTCACGTTAAGG
GATTTTGGTCATGAGATTATCAAAAAGGATCTTCACCTAGATCCTTTTAAATTAAAAATGAAGTTTTAAA
TCAATCTAAAGTATATATGAGTAAACTTGGTCTGACAGTTACCAATGCTTAATCAGTGAGGCACCTATCT
CAGCGATCTGTCTATTTCGTTCATCCATAGTTGCCTGACTCCCCGTCGTGTAGATAACTACGATACGGGA
GGGCTTACCATCTGGCCCCAGTGCTGCAATGATACCGCGAGACCCACGCTCACCGGCTCCAGATTTATCA
GCAATAAACCAGCCAGCCGGAAGGGCCGAGCGCAGAAGTGGTCCTGCAACTTTATCCGCCTCCATCCAGT
CTATTAATTGTTGCCGGGAAGCTAGAGTAAGTAGTTCGCCAGTTAATAGTTTGCGCAACGTTGTTGCCAT
TGCTACAGGCATCGTGGTGTCACGCTCGTCGTTTGGTATGGCTTCATTCAGCTCCGGTTCCCAACGATCA
AGGCGAGTTACATGATCCCCCATGTTGTGCAAAAAAGCGGTTAGCTCCTTCGGTCCTCCGATCGTTGTCA
GAAGTAAGTTGGCCGCAGTGTTATCACTCATGGTTATGGCAGCACTGCATAATTCTCTTACTGTCATGCC
ATCCGTAAGATGCTTTTCTGTGACTGGTGAGTACTCAACCAAGTCATTCTGAGAATAGTGTATGCGGCGA
CCGAGTTGCTCTTGCCCGGCGTCAATACGGGATAATACCGCGCCACATAGCAGAACTTTAAAAGTGCTCA
TCATTGGAAAACGTTCTTCGGGGCGAAAACTCTCAAGGATCTTACCGCTGTTGAGATCCAGTTCGATGTA
ACCCACTCGTGCACCCAACTGATCTTCAGCATCTTTTACTTTCACCAGCGTTTCTGGGTGAGCAAAAACA
GGAAGGCAAAATGCCGCAAAAAAGGGAATAAGGGCGACACGGAAATGTTGAATACTCATACTCTTCCTTT
TTCAATATTATTGAAGCATTTATCAGGGTTATTGTCTCATGAGCGGATACATATTTGAATGTATTTAGAA
AAATAAACAAATAGGGGTTCCGCGCACATTTCCCCGAAAAGTGCCACCTGGGTCCTTTTCATCACGTGCT
ATAAAAATAATTATAATTTAAATTTTTTAATATAAATATATAAATTAAAAATAGAAAGTAAAAAAAGAAA
TTAAAGAAAAAATAGTTTTTGTTTTCCGAAGATGTAAAAGACTCTAGGGGGATCGCCAACAAATACTACC
TTTTATCTTGCTCTTCCTGCTCTCAGGTATTAATGCCGAATTGTTTCATCTTGTCTGTGTAGAAGACCAC
ACACGAAAATCCTGTGATTTTACATTTTACTTATCGTTAATCGAATGTATATCTATTTAATCTGCTTTTC
TTGTCTAATAAATATATATGTAAAGTACGCTTTTTGTTGAAATTTTTTAAACCTTTGTTTATTTTTTTTT
CTTCATTCCGTAACTCTTCTACCTTCTTTATTTACTTTCTAAAATCCAAATACAAAACATAAAAATAAAT
AAACACAGAGTAAATTCCCAAATTATTCCATCATTAAAAGATACGAGGCGCGTGTAAGTTACAGGCAAGC
GATCCGTCCTA
Features (pLannotate 1.2.2; 20 found; start..end, strand, type, name):
     62..97      +  CDS            rop (fragment): Rop protein, which maintains plasmids at low copy number; rop
    199..248     +  misc_feature   bom (fragment): basis of mobility region from pBR322
    249..529     +  promoter       TRP1 promoter: S. cerevisiae TRP1
    530..1204    +  CDS            TRP1: phosphoribosylanthranilate isomerase, required for tryptophan biosynthesis; S. cerevisiae TRP1; yeast auxotrophic marker
   1251..1302    +  misc_feature   bom (fragment): basis of mobility region from pBR322
   1303..1758    -  rep_origin     f1 ori (sequence partly withheld): f1 bacteriophage origin of replication; arrow indicates direction of (+) strand synthesis
   1766..1921    -  CDS            lacZα (fragment): LacZα fragment of β-galactosidase; lacZ fragment
   1929..1947    +  promoter       T7 promoter: promoter for bacteriophage T7 RNA polymerase
   1966..2213    -  terminator     CYC1 terminator: S. cerevisiae CYC1; transcription terminator for CYC1
   2532..3563    -  CDS            Cre: site-specific recombinase Cre is a site-specific recombinase from bacteriophage P1. Recombination occurs at loxP sequences.
   3616..3672    -  misc_feature   MCS (fragment): pBluescript multiple cloning site
   4097..4115    -  promoter       T3 promoter: promoter for bacteriophage T3 RNA polymerase
   4160..4176    -  protein_bind   lac operator: The lac repressor binds to the lac operator to inhibit transcription in E. coli. This inhibition can be relieved by adding lactose or isopropyl-β-D-thiogalactopyranoside (IPTG). lac repressor encoded by lacI
   4184..4214    -  promoter       lac promoter: promoter for the E. coli lac operon
   4229..4250    -  protein_bind   CAP binding site: CAP binding activates transcription in the presence of cAMP. E. coli catabolite activator protein
   4263..4355    -  CDS            lacI (fragment): lac repressor; lacI; The lac repressor binds to the lac operator to inhibit transcription in E. coli. This inhibition can be relieved by adding lactose or isopropyl-β-D-thiogalactopyranoside (IPTG).
   4538..5126    -  rep_origin     ori: high-copy-number ColE1/pMB1/pBR322/pUC origin of replication
   5297..6157    -  CDS            AmpR: β-lactamase; bla; confers resistance to ampicillin, carbenicillin, and related antibiotics
   6158..6262    -  promoter       AmpR promoter: bla
   6299..6802    +  misc_feature   CEN/ARS: S. cerevisiae CEN6 centromere fused to an autonomously replicating sequence
