[The description below was written by a language model from this plasmid's Addgene catalogue record, the feature table of its GenBank file and pLannotate feature annotations shown in this document.]
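Description:
pPL5608_TEF1*-Cre_TRP1 is a yeast expression plasmid built on the pSH47 backbone for constitutive production of Cre recombinase in Saccharomyces cerevisiae. It is a yeast–E. coli shuttle vector. In yeast it is maintained as a centromeric plasmid through a CEN6/ARS element and selected by tryptophan prototrophy from a TRP1 marker driven by its own promoter. In bacteria it is propagated through a ColE1/pUC-type origin with ampicillin resistance (AmpR). The catalogue lists it as low copy, although the annotated origin is of the high-copy class. pBluescript-type remnants are also present: an f1 origin, flanking T7 and T3 promoters, lac promoter/operator elements, a lacZα fragment and a partial multiple cloning site.

The payload is the 1,032 bp Cre coding sequence, followed by the CYC1 transcription terminator. The catalogue gives the species as E. coli, though Cre is the site-specific recombinase of bacteriophage P1 that acts at loxP sites. According to the catalogue, Cre is driven by a mutant TEF1 promoter with about 0.16-fold the normal activity. The automated feature table does not annotate this promoter, but an unannotated stretch lies upstream of Cre between the cloning-site remnant and the T3 promoter, where it would be expected. The weakened constitutive promoter gives steady, moderate Cre expression, and parts of the design were gene synthesized.

The associated publication title points to optimized Cre plasmids used alongside yeast resistance cassettes, which is consistent with excising loxP-flanked markers, with TRP1 offering one choice of selection. The accompanying GenBank record covers only an 861 bp segment, annotating the CYC1 terminator and a sequencing primer site.
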