Addgene plasmid #60931: pPL5608_TEF1*-Cre_TRP1
Purpose: Constitutive expression vector for Cre-recombinase containing TRP1 selection marker.
Depositing lab: Robert Piper. Depositing organization: University of Iowa. Publication: Puromycin and Methotrexate Resistance Cassettes and Optimized cre-recombinase Expression Plasmids for use in Yeast. MacDonald C, Piper RC. Yeast. 2015 Feb 16. doi: 10.1002/yea.3069. PubMed 25688547.
Backbone
  Vector backbone: pSH47
  Vector type: Yeast Expression
  Selectable markers: TRP1
Growth in bacteria
  Bacterial resistance: Ampicillin, 100 μg/mL
  Growth temperature: 37°C
  Growth strain: Top10
  Copy number: Low Copy
Gene/Insert
  Gene/Insert name: Cre (alt name: Cre-recombinase)
  Species: E. coli
  Insert size (bp): 1032
  Promoter: Mutant TEF1
  Tag / fusion protein: Driven from a mutant TEF1 promoter with 0.16x activity
  Cloning method: Unknown
  Sequencing primers: 5′ catattttccgtcgatgttgaaatcc; 3′ cgataccgtcgaggggcagagcc
Resource information
  A portion of this plasmid was derived from a plasmid made by: They were gene synthesized using a commercial service, which made them according to our design.
Terms and licenses: Academic/Nonprofit Terms; Industry Terms: Not Available to Industry
How to cite: pPL5608_TEF1*-Cre_TRP1 was a gift from Robert Piper (Addgene plasmid # 60931 ; http://n2t.net/addgene:60931 ; RRID:Addgene_60931)
