LOCUS       Exported 861 bp ds-DNA linear SYN 27-MAY-2021
DEFINITION  Constitutive expression vector for Cre-recombinase containing TRP1
            selection marker..
ACCESSION   .
VERSION     .
KEYWORDS    pPL5608_TEF1*-Cre_TRP1
SOURCE      synthetic DNA construct
  ORGANISM  synthetic DNA construct
REFERENCE   1 (bases 1 to 861)
  AUTHORS   MacDonald C, Piper RC
  TITLE     Puromycin and Methotrexate Resistance Cassettes and Optimized
            cre-recombinase Expression Plasmids for use in Yeast.
  JOURNAL   Yeast. 2015 Feb 16. doi: 10.1002/yea.3069.
  PUBMED    25688547
REFERENCE   2 (bases 1 to 861)
  AUTHORS   .
  TITLE     Direct Submission
  JOURNAL   Exported May 27, 2021 from SnapGene Server 1.1.58
            http://www.snapgene.com
FEATURES             Location/Qualifiers
     source          1..861
                     /organism="synthetic DNA construct"
                     /mol_type="other DNA"
     terminator      5..194
                     /gene="S. cerevisiae CYC1"
                     /label=CYC1 terminator
                     /note="transcription terminator for CYC1"
     primer_bind     206..224
                     /label=CYC1
                     /note="CYC1 transcription termination signal, reverse
                     primer"
ORIGIN
        1 aagccttcga gcgtcccaaa accttctcaa gcaaggtttt cagtataatg ttacatgcgt
       61 acacgcgtct gtacagaaaa aaaagaaaaa tttgaaatat aaataacgtt cttaatacta
      121 acataactat aaaaaaataa atagggacct agacttcagg ttgtctaact ccttcctttt
      181 cggttagagc ggatgtgggg ggagggcgtg aatgtaagcg tgacataact aattacatga
      241 ctcgaggtcg acaattccaa ccttacccaa gagttcgcca aactcagaca tcactttagc
      301 aaaaccgcgc cgtgcttctt cctcggtggc attcatcacg aaatgttcag cactacgcat
      361 acttttgaca ggaaacgcaa cggatattga gtcaatatca ggcattctat cgctcagctt
      421 tacagtgaca atgacggctg gcgactgaat attagtgctt acagacagca ctacatattt
      481 tccgtcgatg ttgaaatcct ttctcatatg tcaccataaa tatcaaataa ttatagcaat
      541 catttacgcg ttaatggcta atcgccatct tccagcaggc gcaccattgc ccctgtttca
      601 ctatccaggt tacggatata gttcatgaca atatttacat tggtccagcc accagcttgc
      661 atgatctccg gtattgaaac tccagcgcgg gccatatctc gcgcggctcc gacacgggca
      721 ctgtgtccag accaggccag gtatctctga ccagagtcat ccttagcgcc gtaaatcaat
      781 cgatgagttg cttcaaaaat cccttccagg gcgcgagttg atagctggct ggtggcagat
      841 ggcgcggcaa caccattttt t
//
