>Addgene plasmid #60931 | pPL5608_TEF1*-Cre_TRP1 | addgene partial sequence | sequence record 102344 | pUC-4 5'-CAGTGAGCGAGGAAGCGGAAGAGCGCCCAA-3'
GCAAACCGCCTCTCCCCGCGCGTTGGCCGATTCATTAATGCAGCTGGCACGACAGGTTTCCCGACTGGAA
AGCGGGCAGTGAGCGCAACGCAATTAATGTGAGTTAGCTCACTCATTAGGCACCCCAGGCTTTACACTTT
ATGCTTCCGGCTCGTATGTTGTGTGGAATTGTGAGCGGATAACAATTTCACACAGGAAACAGCTATGACC
ATGATTACGCCAAGCGCGCAATTAACCCTCACTAAAGGGAACAAAAGCTGGATAGCTTCAAAATGTCTCT
ACTCCTTTTTTACTCTTCCAGATTTTCTCGGACTCCGCGCACCGCCGTACCACTTCAAAACACCCAAGCA
CAGCATACTAAATTCCCCCTCCTCCTTCCTCTAGGGTGCCGTTAATTACCCGTACTAAAGGTTTGGAAAA
GGAAAAAGAGACCGCCTCGTCCCTTTTTCTTCGTCGGAGAAGGCAATAAAAATTTTTATCACGTTTCTTT
CTCTTGAAAACTTTTTTTTCGATTTTGTTCTCTTTCGACGACCTCCCATTGATATTTGAGTTAACAAACG
GTCTTCAATTTCTCAAGTTTCAGCTTCATTTTTCCTGTTCTATTACAACTTTTTTTACTTCTTGCTCATT
GGAAAGAAAGCATAGCAATCTAATCTAAGTTTTAATTACAAAAACTAGTGGATCCCCCGGGCTGCAGGAA
TTCGATATCAAGCTTATCGATACCGTCGAGGGGCAGAGCCGATCCTGTACACTTTACTTAAAACCATTAT
CTGAGTGTTAAATGTCCAATTTACTGACCGTACACCAAAATTTGCCTGCATTACCGGTCGATGCAACGAG
TGATGAGGTTCGCAAGAACCTGATGGACATGTTCAGGGATCGCCAGGCGTTTTCTGAGCATACCTGGAAA
ATGCTTCTGTCCGTTTGCCGGTCGTGGGCGGCATGGTGCAAGTTGAATAACCGGAAATGGTTTCCCGCAG
AACCTGAAGATGTTCGCGATTATCTTCTATATCTTCAGGCGCGCGGTCTGG
