>Addgene plasmid #60931 | pPL5608_TEF1*-Cre_TRP1 | addgene partial sequence | sequence record 102526 | Cre-1 5'-CGATGCAACGAGTGATGAGG-3'
ATGTTCAGGGATCGCCAGGCGTTTTCTGAGCATACCTGGAAAATGCTTCTGTCCGTTTGCCGGTCGTGGG
CGGCATGGTGCAAGTTGAATAACCGGAAATGGTTTCCCGCAGAACCTGAAGATGTTCGCGATTATCTTCT
ATATCTTCAGGCGCGCGGTCTGGCAGTAAAAACTATCCAGCAACATTTGGGCCAGCTAAACATGCTTCAT
CGTCGGTCCGGGCTGCCACGACCAAGTGACAGCAATGCTGTTTCACTGGTTATGCGGCGGATCCGAAAAG
AAAACGTTGATGCCGGTGAACGTGCAAAACAGGCTCTAGCGTTCGAACGCACTGATTTCGACCAGGTTCG
TTCACTCATGGAAAATAGCGATCGCTGCCAGGATATACGTAATCTGGCATTTCTGGGGATTGCTTATAAC
ACCCTGTTACGTATAGCCGAAATTGCCAGGATCAGGGTTAAAGATATCTCACGTACTGACGGTGGGAGAA
TGTTAATCCATATTGGCAGAACGAAAACGCTGGTTAGCACCGCAGGTGTAGAGAAGGCACTTAGCCTGGG
GGTAACTAAACTGGTCGAGCGATGGATTTCCGTCTCTGGTGTAGCTGATGATCCGAATAACTACCTGTTT
TGCCGGGTCAGAAAAAATGGTGTTGCCGCGCCATCTGCCACCAGCCAGCTATCAACTCGCGCCCTGGAAG
GGATTTTTGAAGCAACTCATCGATTGATTTACGGCGCTAAGGATGACTCTGGTCAGAGATACCTGGCCTG
GTCTGGACACAGTGCCCGTGTCGGAGCCGCGCGAGATATGGCCCGCGCTGGAGTTTCAATACCGGAGATC
ATGCAAGCTGGTGGCTGGACCAATGTAAATATTGTCATGAACTATATCCGTAACCTGGATAGTGAAACAG
GGGCAATGGTGCGCCTGCTGGAAGATGGCGATTAGCCATTAACGCGTAAATGATTGCTATAATTATTTGA
TATTTATGGTGACATATGAGAAAGGATTTCAACATCGACGGAAAATATGTAGTGCTGTCTGTAAGCACTA
ATATTCAGTCGCCAGCCGTCATTGTCACTGTAAAGCTGAGCGATAGAATGCCTGA
