>Addgene plasmid #60931 | pPL5608_TEF1*-Cre_TRP1 | addgene partial sequence | sequence record 102528 | pGEX3 5'-CCGGGAGCTGCATGTGTCAGAGG-3'
CGAAACGCGCGAGACGAAAGGGCCTCGTGATACGCCTATTTTTATAGGTTAATGTCATGATAATAATGGT
TTCTTAGACGGATCGCTTGCCTGTAACTTACACGCGCCTCGTATCTTTTAATGATGGAATAATTTGGGAA
TTTACTCTGTGTTTATTTATTTTTATGTTTTGTATTTGGATTTTAGAAAGTAAATAAAGAAGGTAGAAGA
GTTACGGAATGAAGAAAAAAAAATAAACAAAGGTTTAAAAAATTTCAACAAAAAGCGTACTTTACATATA
TATTTATTAGACAAGAAAAGCAGATTAAATAGATATACATTCGATTAACGATAAGTAAAATGTAAAATCA
CAGGATTTTCGTGTGTGGTCTTCTACACAGACAAGATGAAACAATTCGGCATTAATACCTGAGAGCAGGA
AGAGCAAGATAAAAGGTAGTATTTGTTGGCGATCCCCCTAGAGTCTTTTACATCTTCGGAAAACAAAAAC
TATTTTTTCTTTAATTTCTTTTTTTACTTTCTATTTTTAATTTATATATTTATATTAAAAAATTTAAATT
ATAATTATTTTTATAGCACGTGATGAAAAGGACCCAGGTGGCACTTTTCGGGGAAATGTGCGCGGAACCC
CTATTTGTTTATTTTTCTAAATACATTCAAATATGTATCCGCTCATGAGACAATAACCCTGATAAATGCT
TCAATAATATTGAAAAAGGAAGAGTATGAGTATTCAACATTTCCGTGTCGCCCTTATTCCCTTTTTTGCG
GCATTTTGCCTTCCTGTTTTTGCTCACCCAGAAACGCTGGTGAAAGTAAAAGATGCTGAAGATCAGTTGG
GTGCACGAGTGGGTTACATCGAACTGGATCTCAACAGCGGTAAGATCCTTGAGAGTTTTCGCCCCGAAGA
ACGTTTTCCAATGATGAGCACTTT
