>Addgene plasmid #60931 | pPL5608_TEF1*-Cre_TRP1 | addgene partial sequence | sequence record 102530 | pRSII-F1 5'-CGGCATCAGAGCAGATTGTAC-3'
AACGACATTACTATATATATAATATAGGAAGCATTTAATAGAACAGCATCGTAATATATGTGTACTTTGC
AGTTATGACGCCAGATGGCAGTAGTGGAAGATATTCTTTATTGAAAAATAGCTTGTCACCTTACGTACAA
TCTTGATCCGGAGCTTTTCTTTTTTTGCCGATTAAGAATTAATTCGGTCGAAAAAAGAAAAGGAGAGGGC
CAAGAGGGAGGGCATTGGTGACTATTGAGCACGTGAGTATACGTGATTAAGCACACAAAGGCAGCTTGGA
GTATGTCTGTTATTAATTTCACAGGTAGTTCTGGTCCATTGGTGAAAGTTTGCGGCTTGCAGAGCACAGA
GGCCGCAGAATGTGCTCTAGATTCCGATGCTGACTTGCTGGGTATTATATGTGTGCCCAATAGAAAGAGA
ACAATTGACCCGGTTATTGCAAGGAAAATTTCAAGTCTTGTAAAAGCATATAAAAATAGTTCAGGCACTC
CGAAATACTTGGTTGGCGTGTTTCGTAATCAACCTAAGGAGGATGTTTTGGCTCTGGTCAATGATTACGG
CATTGATATCGTCCAACTGCATGGAGATGAGTCGTGGCAAGAATACCAAGAGTTCCTCGGTTTGCCAGTT
ATTAAAAGACTCGTATTTCCAAAAGACTGCAACATACTACTCAGTGCAGCTTCACAGAAACCTCATTCGT
TTATTCCCTTGTTTGATTCAGAAGCAGGTGGGACAGGTGAACTTTTGGATTGGAACTCGATTTCTGACTG
GGTTGGAAGGCAAGAGAGCCCCGAAAGCTTACATTTTATGTTAGCTGGTGGACTGACGCCAGAAAATGTT
GGTGATGCGCTTAGATTAAATGGCGTTATTGGTGTTGATGTAAGCGGAGGTGTGGAGACAAATGGTGTAA
AAGACTCTAACAAAATAGCAAATTTCGTCAAAAATGCTAAGAAATAG
